Addgene plasmid #11447: pBABE bleo mouse IRS-2
Depositing lab: Ronald Kahn. Depositing organization: Joslin Diabetes Center. Publication: Insulin receptor substrate 3 (IRS-3) and IRS-4 impair IRS-1- and IRS-2-mediated signaling. Tsuruzoe K, Emkey R, Kriauciunas KM, Ueki K, Kahn CR. Mol Cell Biol. 2001 Jan . 21(1):26-38. 10.1128/MCB.21.1.26-38.2001 PubMed 11113178.
Backbone
  Vector backbone: pBABE bleo
  Backbone manufacturer: pBABE-bleo/zeo is available at Addgene
  Backbone size w/o insert (bp): 4888
  Vector type: Mammalian Expression, Retroviral
  Selectable markers: Zeocin
Growth in bacteria
  Bacterial resistance: Ampicillin, 100 μg/mL
  Growth temperature: 37°C
  Growth strain: DH5alpha
  Copy number: High Copy
Gene/Insert
  Gene/Insert name: IRS-2 (alt names: Insulin Receptor Substrate 2; IRS2)
  Species: M. musculus (mouse)
  Insert size (bp): 4244
  Entrez Gene: Irs2 (a.k.a. Irs-2)
  Cloning method: Restriction Enzyme; 5′ cloning site BamHI (not destroyed); 3′ cloning site SalI (not destroyed)
  Sequencing primers: 5′ pBABE 5
Resource information
  A portion of this plasmid was derived from a plasmid made by: Dr. Morris White provided the IRS-2 gene in the form of the plasmid pCMV IRS-2.
Terms and licenses: Academic/Nonprofit Terms; Industry Terms: Not Available to Industry
How to cite: pBABE bleo mouse IRS-2 was a gift from Ronald Kahn (Addgene plasmid # 11447 ; http://n2t.net/addgene:11447 ; RRID:Addgene_11447)
