[The description below was written by a language model from this plasmid's Addgene catalogue record.]
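Description:
pBABE bleo mouse IRS-2 is a retroviral mammalian expression plasmid built on the pBABE bleo backbone (4888 bp without insert) and carrying the mouse insulin receptor substrate 2 coding region (Irs2, also written IRS-2). The insert is about 4.2 kb and was placed between BamHI and SalI sites by restriction cloning, with both sites preserved. The IRS-2 sequence was derived from an earlier plasmid, pCMV IRS-2. In bacteria the construct is maintained as a high-copy plasmid under ampicillin selection. In mammalian cells, transduced or transfected populations are selected with Zeocin through the bleomycin-family resistance marker that gives the backbone its name.

No feature table accompanies the record, so the promoters and viral elements are not itemised. pBABE vectors in general are Moloney murine leukaemia virus-based: the insert sits between the long terminal repeats, downstream of a packaging signal, and is transcribed from the 5′ LTR. The drug resistance gene is driven by a separate internal promoter. When introduced into a packaging cell line, the LTR-flanked region is packaged into replication-defective virus that integrates stably into dividing target cells. No epitope tag or reporter is recorded.

IRS-2 is a docking protein that is phosphorylated by the insulin and IGF-1 receptors and relays signals to downstream effectors. The associated publication concerns how IRS-3 and IRS-4 affect IRS-1- and IRS-2-mediated signalling. This fits use of the plasmid for stable expression of IRS-2 in cultured cells to study insulin signalling.
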