>Addgene plasmid #11447 | pBABE bleo mouse IRS-2 | addgene partial sequence | sequence record 18263 | 11447 with pBABE5'
GCCGCCCCCGCCCGCGCCCCTCGGCCCTCGCCATCCCCTGTTCGCCCAGCCGGGCAGAGAGACCTGAAGC
GGCGGCGATGGCTAGCGCGCCCCTGCCTGGGCCCCCCGCGTCGGCGGGCGGGGACGGCCCGAACCTCAAT
AACAACAACAACAACAACAACCACAGCGTGCGCAAGTGCGGCTACCTGCGCAAGCAGAAGCACGGCCACA
AGCGCTTTTTCGTGTTGCGCGGCCCCGGCACGGGCGGCGACGAGGCATCCGCGGCTGGGGGGTCGCCGCC
GCAGCCTCCGCGGCTGGAGTACTACGAGAGCGAGAAGAACTGGAGGAGCAAGGCGGGCGCGCCGGAAGCG
AGTGATCACGCTCGACTGCTGTCTGAACATCAACAAGCGCGCGGACACCAAGCACAAGTACCAGATCGCC
CTCTACACCAACGACGAGTACTT
